Addgene plasmid #57835: mKO-Cx32-7
Purpose: Localization: Gap Junctions, Excitation: 548, Emission: 561
Depositing lab: Michael Davidson. Depositing organization: Florida State University, Tallahassee.
Backbone
  Vector backbone: mKO
  Backbone size w/o insert (bp): 4750
  Vector type: Mammalian Expression
  Selectable markers: Neomycin (select with G418)
Growth in bacteria
  Bacterial resistance: Kanamycin, 50 μg/mL
  Growth temperature: 37°C
  Growth strain: DH5alpha
  Copy number: High Copy
Gene/Insert
  Gene/Insert name: Cx32 (alt names: Human Beta-1 Connexin 32; NM_001097642.2)
  Species: H. sapiens (human)
  Entrez Gene: GJB1 (a.k.a. CMTX, CMTX1, CX32)
  Promoter: CMV
  Tag / fusion protein: mKO
  Cloning method: Unknown
  Sequencing primers: 5′ CMV-F; 3′ SV40pA-R
Terms and licenses: Academic/Nonprofit Terms; Industry Terms: Not Available to Industry
Depositor comments: H. sapiens (human) Beta-1 Connexin 32. Excitation = 548; Emission = 561
How to cite: mKO-Cx32-7 was a gift from Michael Davidson (Addgene plasmid # 57835 ; http://n2t.net/addgene:57835 ; RRID:Addgene_57835)
