[The description below was written by a language model from this plasmid's Addgene catalogue record.]
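Description:
mKO-Cx32-7 is a mammalian expression plasmid that produces human connexin 32 (the beta-1 gap junction protein encoded by GJB1) fused to the orange fluorescent protein mKO (monomeric Kusabira Orange). It is built on an mKO fluorescent-protein backbone of about 4.75 kb without the insert. It is maintained in E. coli as a high-copy plasmid under kanamycin selection, and a neomycin resistance marker allows G418 selection of stably transfected mammalian cells. No feature table accompanies the record, so the origin of replication and the exact layout of the resistance cassette are not stated. The SV40 polyadenylation signal is implied only by the listed 3′ sequencing primer.

Expression of the fusion is driven by the CMV promoter, a strong constitutive promoter in most mammalian cell lines. The record names mKO as the tag but does not say which terminus of connexin 32 it is joined to. It also does not explain the "7" in the name, which may refer to the length of the linker between the two proteins. The cloning method is listed as unknown.

The stated purpose is a localization marker for gap junctions. Connexin 32 assembles into hemichannels that dock between neighbouring cells to form gap junction plaques, so the fusion should label these structures at cell–cell contacts in fluorescence microscopy. The recorded spectral values are excitation at 548 nm and emission at 561 nm, which places the signal in the orange range and makes it suitable for multicolour imaging alongside green or far-red probes. GJB1 is also the gene associated with X-linked Charcot-Marie-Tooth disease, as its CMTX aliases indicate, although the record describes only the localization use.
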