>Addgene plasmid #57835 | mKO-Cx32-7 | depositor partial sequence | sequence record 88986 | insert sequence
GACGTCAGATCCGCTAGCGCTACCGGACTCAGATCTCGAGCTCAAGCTTCGAATTCCCTCTGGGAAAGGG
CAGCAGCAGCCAGGTGTGGCAGTGACAGGGAGGTGTGAATGAGGCAGGATGAACTGGACAGGTTTGTACA
CCTTGCTCAGTGGCGTGAACCGGCATTCTACTGCCATTGGCCGAGTATGGCTCTCGGTCATCTTCATCTT
CAGAATCATGGTGCTGGTGGTGGCTGCAGAGAGTGTGTGGGGTGATGAGAAATCTTCCTTCATCTGCAAC
ACACTCCAGCCTGGCTGCAACAGCGTTTGCTATGACCAATTCTTCCCCATCTCCCATGTGCGGCTGTGGT
CCCTGCAGCTCATCCTAGTTTCCACCCCAGCTCTCCTCGTGGCCATGCACGTGGCTCACCAGCAACACAT
AGAGAAGAAAATGCTACGGCTTGAGGGCCATGGGGACCCCCTACACCTGGAGGAGGTGAAGAGGCACAAG
GTCCACATCTCAGGGACACTGTGGTGGACCTATGTCATCAGCGTGGTGTTCCGGCTGTTGTTTGAGGCCG
TCTTCATGTATGTCTTTTATCTGCTCTACCCTGGCTATGCCATGGTGCGGCTGGTCAAGTGCGACGTCTA
CCCCTGCCCCAACACAGTGGACTGCTTCGTGTCCCGCCCCACCGAGAAAACCGTCTTCACCGTCTTCATG
CTAGCTGCCTCTGGCATCTGCATCATCCTCAATGTGGCCGAGGTGGTGTACCTCATCATCCGGGCCTGTG
CCCGCCGAGCCCAGCGCCGCTCCAATCCACCTTCCCGCAAGGGCTCGGGCTTCGGCCACCGCCTCTCACC
TGAATACAAGCAGAATGAGATCAACAAGCTGCTGAGTGAGCAGGATGGCTCCCTGAAAGACATACTGCGC
CGCAGCCCTGGCACCGGGGCTGGGCTGGCTGAAAAGAGCGACCGCTGCTCGGCCTGCGCGGATCCACCGG
TCGCCACCATGGTGAGTGTGATTAAACCAGAGATGAAGATGAGGTACTACATGGACGGCTCCGTCAATGG
GCATGAGTTCACAATTGAAGGTGAAGGCACAGGCAGACCTTACGAGGGACATCAAGAGATGACACTACGC
GTCACAATGGCCAAGGGCGGGCCAATGCCTTTCGCGTTTGACTTAGTGTCACACGTGTTCTGTTACGGCC
ACAGACCTTTTACTAAATATCCAGAAGAGATACCAGACTATTTCAAACAAGCATTTCCTGAAGGCCTGTC
ATGGGAAAGGTCGTTGGAGTTCGAAGATGGTGGGTCCGCTTCAGTCAGTGCGCATATAAGCCTTAGAGGA
AACACCTTCTACCACAAATCCAAATTTACTGGGGTTAACTTTCCTGCCGATGGTCCTATCATGCAAAACC
AAAGTGTTGATTGGGAGCCATCAACCGAGAAAATTACTGCCAGCGACGGAGTTCTGAAGGGTGATGTTAC
GATGTACCTAAAACTTGAAGGAGGCGGCAATCACAAATGCCAATTCAAGACTACTTACAAGGCGGCAAAA
AAGATTCTTAAAATGCCAGGAAGCCATTACATCAGCCATCGCCTCGTCAGGAAAACCGAAGGCAACATTA
CTGAGCTGGTAGAAGATGCAGTAGCTCATTCCTAAGCGGCCGCGACTCTAGATCATAATCAGCCATACCA
CATTGAG
